>Addgene plasmid #232734 | pX459_GINS4_gRNA | depositor partial sequence | sequence record 457702 | hU6-F
AGGATCAGCGGATCAGCCTC
